>Addgene plasmid #173424 | RVD-TT9 | addgene full sequence | sequence record 360952 | Addgene NGS Result
TCTCAAGAAGATCCTTTGATCTTTTCTACGGGGTCTGACGCTCAGTGGAACGACGCGTAACTCACGTTAA
GGGATTTTGGTCATGGGTGGCTCGACCAGATATGGTCTCGTTCCAATGGGGGTGGCAAACAGGCTCTTGA
GACTGTTCAGCGCCTTCTACCAGTTCTCTGTCAAGCCCACGGCCTGACGCCCGAGCAAGTTGTAGCGATT
GCTAGTAATGGGGGTGGCAAACAGGCTCTTGAGACTGTTCAGCGCCTTCTACCAGTTCTCTGTCAAGCCC
ACGGCCTGACGCCCGAGCAAGTTGTAGCGATTGCCTCTTGAGACCAGCTTTGGTCTAGAGGAGGCATGAT
GATATATTTTTATCTTGTGCAATGTAACATCAGAGATTTTGAGACACGGGCCAGAGCTGCCAGGAAACAG
CTATGACCATGTAATACGACTCACTATAGGGGATATTTTATTTTCTCCCAATCAGGCTTGATCCCCAGTA
AGTCAAAAAATAGCTCGACATACTGTTCTTCCCCGATCAAGGGTTGGTTTGCGCATTCACAGTTCTCCGC
AAGAATTGATTGGCTCCAATTCTTGGAGTGGTGAATCCGTTAGCGAGGTGCCGCCGGCTTCCATTCAGGT
CGAGGTGGCCCGGCTCCATGCACCGCGACGCAACGCGGGGAGGCAGACAAGGTATAGGGCGGCGCCTACA
ATCCATGCCAACCCGTTCCATGTGCTCGCCGAGGCGGCATAAATCGCCGTGACGATCAGCGGTCCAATGA
TCGAAGTTAGGCTGGTAAGAGCCGCGAGCGATCCTTGAAGCTGTCCCTGATGGTCGTCATCTACCTGCCT
GGACAGCATGGCCTGCAACGCGGGCATCCCGATGCCGCCGGAAGCGAGAAGAATCATAATGGGGAAGGCC
ATCCAGCCTCGCGTCGCGAACGCCAGCAAGACGTAGCCCAGCGCGTCGGCCGCCATGCCGGCGATAATGG
CCTGCTTCTCGCCGAAACGTTTGGTGGCGGGACCAGTGACGAAGGCTTGAGCGAGGGCGTGCAAGATTCC
GAATACCGCAAGCGACAGGCCGATCATCGTCGCGCTCCAGCGAAAGCGGTCCTCGCCGAAAATGACCCAG
AGCGCTGCCGGCACCTGTCCTACGAGTTGCATGATAAAGAAGACAGTCATAAGTGCGGCGACGATAGTCA
TGCCCCGCGCCCACCGGAAGGAGCTGACTGGGTTGAAGGCTCTCAAGGGCATGGGTCGGCGCTCTCCCTT
ATGCGACTCCTGCATTAGGAAGCAGCCCAGTAGTAGGTTGAGGCCGTTGAGCACCGCCGCCGCAAGGAAT
GGTGCATGTAAGGAGATGGCGCCCAACAGTCCCCCGGCCACGGGGCCTGCCACCATACCCACGCCGAAAC
AAGCGCTCATGAGCCCGAAGTGGCGAGCCCGATCTTCCCCATCGGTGATGTCGGCGATATAGGCGCCAGC
AACCGCACCTGTGGCGCCGGTGATGCCGGCCACGATGCGTCCGGCGTAGAGAATCCACAGGACGGGTGTG
GTCGCCATGATCGCGTAGTCGATAGTGGCTCCAAGTAGCGAAGCGAGCAGGACTGGGCGGCGGCCAAAGC
GGTCGGACAGTGCTCCGAGAACGGGTGCGCATAGAAATTGCATCAACGCATATAGCGCTAGCAGCACGCC
ATAGTGACTGGCGATGCTGTCGGAATGGACGATATCCCGCAAGAGGCCCGGCAGTACCGGCATAACCAAG
CCTATGCCTACAGCATCCAGGGTGACGGTGCCGAGGATGACGATGAGCGCATTGTTAGATTTCATACACG
GTGCCTGACTGCGTTAGCAATTTAACTGTGATAAACTACCGCATTAAAGCTAATCGATGATAAGCTGTCA
AACATGAGAATTAATTCATGTTCTTTCCTGCGTTATCCCCTGATTCTGTGGATAACGCAGGAAAGAACAT
GTGAGCAAAAGGCCAGCAAAAGGCCAGGAACCGTAAAAAGGCCGCGTTGCTGGCGTTTTTCCATAGGCTC
CGCCCCCCTGACGAGCATCACAAAAATCGACGCTCAAGTCAGAGGTGGCGAAACCCGACAGGACTATAAA
GATACCAGGCGTTTCCCCCTGGAAGCTCCCTCGTGCGCTCTCCTGTTCCGACCCTGCCGCTTACCGGATA
CCTGTCCGCCTTTCTCCCTTCGGGAAGCGTGGCGCTTTCTCATAGCTCACGCTGTAGGTATCTCAGTTCG
GTGTAGGTCGTTCGCTCCAAGCTGGGCTGTGTGCACGAACCCCCCGTTCAGCCCGACCGCTGCGCCTTAT
CCGGTAACTATCGTCTTGAGTCCAACCCGGTAAGACACGACTTATCGCCACTGGCAGCAGCCACTGGTAA
CAGGATTAGCAGAGCGAGGTATGTAGGCGGTGCTACAGAGTTCTTGAAGTGGTGGCCTAACTACGGCTAC
ACTAGAAGAACAGTATTTGGTATCTGCGCTCTGCTGAAGCCAGTTACCTTCGGAAAAAGAGTTGGTAGCT
CTTGATCCGGCAAACAAACCACCGCTGGTAGCGGTGGTTTTTTTGTTTGCAAGCAGCAGATTACGCGCAG
AAAAAAAGGA
Features (pLannotate 1.2.2; 6 found; start..end, strand, type, name):
    432..450     +  promoter       T7 promoter: promoter for bacteriophage T7 RNA polymerase
    453..527     -  CDS            KanR (fragment): aminoglycoside phosphotransferase; aphA-3; confers resistance to kanamycin
    625..1815    -  CDS            TcR: tetracycline efflux protein; tet; confers resistance to tetracycline
   1863..1891    -  promoter       tet promoter: E. coli promoter for tetracycline efflux protein gene
   1907..1946    +  rep_origin     RSF ori (fragment): Plasmids containing the RSF 1030 origin of replication can be propagated in E. coli cells that contain additional plasmids with compatible origins.
   2018..6       -  rep_origin     ori (across the origin): high-copy-number ColE1/pMB1/pBR322/pUC origin of replication
