[The description below was written by a language model from this plasmid's Addgene catalogue record and pLannotate feature annotations shown in this document.]
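Description:
RVD-TT9 is a small (about 2.6 kb) bacterial module plasmid from a library of building blocks used for one-step assembly of custom TALE repeat arrays. It carries a synthetic dimer of two TALE repeats, each with the NG repeat-variable diresidue (RVD), the RVD conventionally used to recognise thymine. The "TT" in the name matches this, and the "9" marks the module as designated for position 9 in the ordered array. The insert was placed in the TA cloning site of a tetracycline-resistant T vector. The record does not state the flanking cloning sites or the enzymes used for assembly, and the vector type is unspecified.

The annotated features cover only the backbone. They include a high-copy ColE1/pUC-type origin of replication for propagation in E. coli, and a tetracycline efflux gene (TcR) driven by its native tet promoter as the selectable marker. There is also a T7 promoter, together with short fragments annotated as a kanamycin resistance gene and an RSF origin, which are probably non-functional remnants of the vector's construction. The RVD dimer itself was not annotated and presumably lies in the unannotated region of the sequence. No eukaryotic promoter or expression element is present, so the plasmid serves as a parts donor rather than an expression construct.

By combining this module with others encoding different RVD pairs at other positions, users can build DNA-binding arrays with a chosen target specificity. These arrays go into TALE-based tools such as DdCBEs, the DddA-derived cytosine base editors, which the associated work applied to mitochondrial DNA base editing for modelling mitochondrial diseases in zebrafish.
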