Addgene plasmid #173424: RVD-TT9
Purpose: One-step assembly of custom RVD arrays to construct DdCBE, TALE, etc.
Depositing lab: Bin Shen. Depositing organization: Nanjing Medical University. Publication: Precision modeling of mitochondrial diseases in zebrafish via DdCBE-mediated mtDNA base editing. Guo J, Zhang X, Chen X, Sun H, Dai Y, Wang J, Qian X, Tan L, Lou X, Shen B. Cell Discov. 2021 Sep 3;7(1):78. doi: 10.1038/s41421-021-00307-9. PubMed 34480028.
Backbone
  Vector backbone: TetR T vector
  Vector type: Unspecified
Growth in bacteria
  Bacterial resistance: Tetracycline, 10 μg/mL
  Growth temperature: 37°C
  Growth strain: DH5alpha
  Copy number: High Copy
Gene/Insert
  Gene/Insert name: NG-NG dimer RVD at Position9
  Species: Synthetic
  Mutation: no
  Cloning method: Restriction Enzyme; 5′ cloning site Unknown (unknown if destroyed)
Terms and licenses: Academic/Nonprofit Terms; Industry Terms: Not Available to Industry
Depositor comments: RVD is inserted into TA site of TetR T vector
How to cite: RVD-TT9 was a gift from Bin Shen (Addgene plasmid # 173424 ; http://n2t.net/addgene:173424 ; RRID:Addgene_173424)
