>Addgene plasmid #173424 | RVD-TT9 | depositor partial sequence | sequence record 336379 | RVD flanked by two Bsa I sites
GGTCTCGTTCCAATGGGGGTGGCAAACAGGCTCTTGAGACTGTTCAGCGCCTTCTACCAGTTCTCTGTCA
AGCCCACGGCCTGACGCCCGAGCAAGTTGTAGCGATTGCTAGTAATGGGGGTGGCAAACAGGCTCTTGAG
ACTGTTCAGCGCCTTCTACCAGTTCTCTGTCAAGCCCACGGCCTGACGCCCGAGCAAGTTGTAGCGATTG
CCTCTTGAGACC
